Addgene plasmid #220483: pET28a_speG_Cterm_His
Purpose: heterologous expression for protein purification
Depositing lab: Emily Balskus. Depositing organization: Harvard University. Publication: A metabolomics pipeline highlights microbial metabolism in bloodstream infections. Mayers JR, Varon J, Zhou RR, Daniel-Ivad M, Beaulieu C, Bholse A, Glasser NR, Lichtenauer FM, Ng J, Vera MP, Huttenhower C, Perrella MA, Clish CB, Zhao SD, Baron RM, Balskus EP. Cell. 2024 Jun 11:S0092-8674(24)00579-8. doi: 10.1016/j.cell.2024.05.035. PubMed 38885650.
Backbone
  Vector backbone: pET28a
  Vector type: Bacterial Expression
Growth in bacteria
  Bacterial resistance: Kanamycin, 50 μg/mL
  Growth temperature: 37°C
  Growth strain: DH5alpha
  Copy number: High Copy
Gene/Insert
  Gene/Insert name: speG
  Species: E. coli
  Mutation: none
  Tag / fusion protein: 6xHs (C terminal on insert)
  Cloning method: Gibson Cloning
Terms and licenses: Academic/Nonprofit Terms; Industry Terms: Not Available to Industry
How to cite: pET28a_speG_Cterm_His was a gift from Emily Balskus (Addgene plasmid # 220483 ; http://n2t.net/addgene:220483 ; RRID:Addgene_220483)
