[The description below was written by a language model from this plasmid's Addgene catalogue record and pLannotate feature annotations shown in this document.]
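Description:
pET28a_speG_Cterm_His is a bacterial expression plasmid built on the pET28a backbone for heterologous production and purification of the Escherichia coli speG gene product. The sequenced record is 5,790 nt. The plasmid replicates from a ColE1/pMB1-type origin and retains the pBR322-derived rop gene and bom region. The catalogue lists it as high copy, although Rop normally moderates copy number in this plasmid family. Selection is by kanamycin through the aph(3')-Ia aminoglycoside phosphotransferase gene. An f1 origin is also present, which in principle allows single-stranded DNA production. The short tetracycline-resistance and AmpR-promoter fragments in the annotation appear to be backbone remnants rather than functional elements.

The wild-type speG coding sequence, inserted by Gibson assembly, lies downstream of a T7 promoter, a lac operator and the T7 gene 10 ribosome binding site, and is followed by a T7 terminator. The plasmid-borne lacI gene supplies lac repressor, which keeps transcription off until it is relieved by IPTG or lactose. Expression also requires a host that provides T7 RNA polymerase. SpeG is spermidine N-acetyltransferase, which transfers an acetyl group from acetyl-CoA to spermidine (and can use spermine) to give acetylated polyamines, protecting the cell against polyamine toxicity. A short histidine tag, recorded as 6xHis, is annotated just 3' of the gene, so the protein carries a C-terminal tag suited to immobilised metal affinity purification. The small gene 10-derived fragment annotated after the tag is most likely residual vector sequence, though the record does not say whether it is translated. The stated purpose is heterologous expression for protein purification.
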