Features (pLannotate 1.2.2; 19 found; start..end, strand, type, name):
     83..274     -  CDS            rop: Rop protein, which maintains plasmids at low copy number; rop
    291..671     +  CDS            YPB1_ECOLX: Protein predicted: Swiss-Prot protein existence level 4. From Escherichia coli.
    743..1034    -  CDS            TcR (fragment): tetracycline efflux protein; tet; confers resistance to tetracycline
   1049..1070    -  protein_bind   CAP binding site: CAP binding activates transcription in the presence of cAMP. E. coli catabolite activator protein
   1083..2165    -  CDS            lacI: lac repressor; lacI; The lac repressor binds to the lac operator to inhibit transcription in E. coli. This inhibition can be relieved by adding lactose or isopropyl-β-D-thiogalactopyranoside (IPTG).
   2166..2243    -  promoter       lacI promoter: lacI
   2251..2530    -  CDS            TcR (fragment): tetracycline efflux protein; tet; confers resistance to tetracycline
   2552..2570    +  promoter       T7 promoter: promoter for bacteriophage T7 RNA polymerase
   2571..2595    +  protein_bind   lac operator: The lac repressor binds to the lac operator to inhibit transcription in E. coli. This inhibition can be relieved by adding lactose or isopropyl-β-D-thiogalactopyranoside (IPTG). lac repressor encoded by lacI
   2610..2632    +  RBS            RBS: efficient ribosome binding site from bacteriophage T7 gene 10 (Olins and Rangwala, 1989)
   2639..3196    +  CDS            speG: ATDA_ECOLI - Experimental evidence at protein level: Swiss-Prot protein existence level 1. Involved in the protection against polyamine toxicity by regulating their concentration (PubMed:7642535, PubMed:10986239). Catalyzes the transfer of an acetyl group from acetyl coenzyme A (AcCoA) to the primary amino groups of spermidine to yield N(1)- and N(8)-acetylspermidine (PubMed:8077207, PubMed:7052085, PubMed:6297970). It can also use polyamines such as spermine, but not putrescine (PubMed:7052085). From Escherichia coli (strain K12).
   3206..3223    +  CDS            9xHis (fragment): 9xHis affinity tag
   3233..3282    +  CDS            SET1 (fragment): solubility-enhancement tag derived from T7 phage gene 10B
   3290..3337    +  terminator     T7 terminator: transcription terminator for bacteriophage T7 RNA polymerase
   3374..3802    +  rep_origin     f1 ori (sequence partly withheld): f1 bacteriophage origin of replication; arrow indicates direction of (+) strand synthesis
   3855..3912    +  promoter       AmpR promoter (fragment): bla
   3921..4736    -  CDS            KanR: aminoglycoside phosphotransferase; aph(3')-Ia; confers resistance to kanamycin in bacteria or G418 (Geneticin®) in eukaryotes
   4858..5446    +  rep_origin     ori: high-copy-number ColE1/pMB1/pBR322/pUC origin of replication
   5632..5771    -  misc_feature   bom: basis of mobility region from pBR322
>Addgene plasmid #220483 | pET28a_speG_Cterm_His | addgene full sequence | sequence record 434039 | Addgene NGS Result
CCGCTGACGCGCCCTGACGGGCTTGTCTGCTCCCGGCATCCGCTTACAGACAAGCTGTGACCGTCTCCGG
GAGCTGCATGTGTCAGAGGTTTTCACCGTCATCACCGAAACGCGCGAGGCAGCTGCGGTAAAGCTCATCA
GCGTGGTCGTGAAGCGATTCACAGATGTCTGCCTGTTCATCCGCGTCCAGCTCGTTGAGTTTCTCCAGAA
GCGTTAATGTCTGGCTTCTGATAAAGCGGGCCATGTTAAGGGCGGTTTTTTCCTGTTTGGTCACTGATGC
CTCCGTGTAAGGGGGATTTCTGTTCATGGGGGTAATGATACCGATGAAACGAGAGAGGATGCTCACGATA
CGGGTTACTGATGATGAACATGCCCGGTTACTGGAACGTTGTGAGGGTAAACAACTGGCGGTATGGATGC
GGCGGGACCAGAGAAAAATCACTCAGGGTCAATGCCAGCGCTTCGTTAATACAGATGTAGGTGTTCCACA
GGGTAGCCAGCAGCATCCTGCGATGCAGATCCGGAACATAATGGTGCAGGGCGCTGACTTCCGCGTTTCC
AGACTTTACGAAACACGGAAACCGAAGACCATTCATGTTGTTGCTCAGGTCGCAGACGTTTTGCAGCAGC
AGTCGCTTCACGTTCGCTCGCGTATCGGTGATTCATTCTGCTAACCAGTAAGGCAACCCCGCCAGCCTAG
CCGGGTCCTCAACGACAGGAGCACGATCATGCGCACCCGTGGGGCCGCCATGCCGGCGATAATGGCCTGC
TTCTCGCCGAAACGTTTGGTGGCGGGACCAGTGACGAAGGCTTGAGCGAGGGCGTGCAAGATTCCGAATA
CCGCAAGCGACAGGCCGATCATCGTCGCGCTCCAGCGAAAGCGGTCCTCGCCGAAAATGACCCAGAGCGC
TGCCGGCACCTGTCCTACGAGTTGCATGATAAAGAAGACAGTCATAAGTGCGGCGACGATAGTCATGCCC
CGCGCCCACCGGAAGGAGCTGACTGGGTTGAAGGCTCTCAAGGGCATCGGTCGAGATCCCGGTGCCTAAT
GAGTGAGCTAACTTACATTAATTGCGTTGCGCTCACTGCCCGCTTTCCAGTCGGGAAACCTGTCGTGCCA
GCTGCATTAATGAATCGGCCAACGCGCGGGGAGAGGCGGTTTGCGTATTGGGCGCCAGGGTGGTTTTTCT
TTTCACCAGTGAGACGGGCAACAGCTGATTGCCCTTCACCGCCTGGCCCTGAGAGAGTTGCAGCAAGCGG
TCCACGCTGGTTTGCCCCAGCAGGCGAAAATCCTGTTTGATGGTGGTTAACGGCGGGATATAACATGAGC
TGTCTTCGGTATCGTCGTATCCCACTACCGAGATATCCGCACCAACGCGCAGCCCGGACTCGGTAATGGC
GCGCATTGCGCCCAGCGCCATCTGATCGTTGGCAACCAGCATCGCAGTGGGAACGATGCCCTCATTCAGC
ATTTGCATGGTTTGTTGAAAACCGGACATGGCACTCCAGTCGCCTTCCCGTTCCGCTATCGGCTGAATTT
GATTGCGAGTGAGATATTTATGCCAGCCAGCCAGACGCAGACGCGCCGAGACAGAACTTAATGGGCCCGC
TAACAGCGCGATTTGCTGGTGACCCAATGCGACCAGATGCTCCACGCCCAGTCGCGTACCGTCTTCATGG
GAGAAAATAATACTGTTGATGGGTGTCTGGTCAGAGACATCAAGAAATAACGCCGGAACATTAGTGCAGG
CAGCTTCCACAGCAATGGCATCCTGGTCATCCAGCGGATAGTTAATGATCAGCCCACTGACGCGTTGCGC
GAGAAGATTGTGCACCGCCGCTTTACAGGCTTCGACGCCGCTTCGTTCTACCATCGACACCACCACGCTG
GCACCCAGTTGATCGGCGCGAGATTTAATCGCCGCGACAATTTGCGACGGCGCGTGCAGGGCCAGACTGG
AGGTGGCAACGCCAATCAGCAACGACTGTTTGCCCGCCAGTTGTTGTGCCACGCGGTTGGGAATGTAATT
CAGCTCCGCCATCGCCGCTTCCACTTTTTCCCGCGTTTTCGCAGAAACGTGGCTGGCCTGGTTCACCACG
CGGGAAACGGTCTGATAAGAGACACCGGCATACTCTGCGACATCGTATAACGTTACTGGTTTCACATTCA
CCACCCTGAATTGACTCTCTTCCGGGCGCTATCATGCCATACCGCGAAAGGTTTTGCGCCATTCGATGGT
GTCCGGGATCTCGACGCTCTCCCTTATGCGACTCCTGCATTAGGAAGCAGCCCAGTAGTAGGTTGAGGCC
GTTGAGCACCGCCGCCGCAAGGAATGGTGCATGCAAGGAGATGGCGCCCAACAGTCCCCCGGCCACGGGG
CCTGCCACCATACCCACGCCGAAACAAGCGCTCATGAGCCCGAAGTGGCGAGCCCGATCTTCCCCATCGG
TGATGTCGGCGATATAGGCGCCAGCAACCGCACCTGTGGCGCCGGTGATGCCGGCCACGATGCGTCCGGC
GTAGAGGATCGAGATCTCGATCCCGCGAAATTAATACGACTCACTATAGGGGAATTGTGAGCGGATAACA
ATTCCCCTCTAGAAATAATTTTGTTTAACTTTAAGAAGGAGATATACCATGCCAAGCGCCCACAGTGTTA
AGCTACGCCCGCTGGAGCGTGAAGATTTACGCTATGTACATCAACTCGACAATAACGCCAGTGTGATGCG
TTACTGGTTTGAGGAACCCTACGAAGCCTTTGTTGAACTCTCTGATCTGTATGATAAGCATATTCACGAT
CAGAGCGAACGGCGCTTTGTGGTGGAATGTGACGGCGAAAAAGCCGGTCTGGTGGAGCTGGTGGAAATTA
ACCATGTTCATCGCCGCGCAGAATTTCAGATAATTATCTCCCCGGAGTATCAGGGGAAAGGTCTGGCAAC
CCGTGCCGCCAAATTAGCAATGGACTATGGCTTTACCGTTCTCAATCTCTATAAGCTGTATCTGATCGTT
GATAAAGAGAATGAAAAAGCGATTCACATTTACCGCAAGCTTGGCTTTTCGGTTGAAGGTGAATTGATGC
ACGAGTTCTTTATTAATGGTCAATATCGTAATGCCATTCGCATGTGTATATTCCAGCATCAGTATCTGGC
AGAGCACAAAACACCGGGTCAGACTCTCCTGAAGCCGACCGCACAATTGCTCGAGCACCACCACCACCAC
CACTGAGATCCGGCTGCTAACAAAGCCCGAAAGGAAGCTGAGTTGGCTGCTGCCACCGCTGAGCAATAAC
TAGCATAACCCCTTGGGGCCTCTAAACGGGTCTTGAGGGGTTTTTTGCTGAAAGGAGGAACTATATCCGG
ATTGGCGAATGGG
[124 nt withheld, positions 3374-3497]
C
[91 nt withheld, positions 3499-3589]
A
[49 nt withheld, positions 3591-3639]
CCTTTGACGTTGGAGTCCACGTTCTTT
[37 nt withheld, positions 3667-3703]
ACCCTATCTCGGTCTATTCTTTTGATTTATAAGGGATTTTGCCGATTTCGGCCTATTGGTTAAAAAATGA
GCTGATTTAACAAAAATTTAACGCGAATTTTAACAAAATATTAACGCTTACAATTTAGGTGGCACTTTTC
GGGGAAATGTGCGCGGAACCCCTATTTGTTTATTTTTCTAAATACATTCAAATATGTATCCGCTCATGAA
TTAATTCTTAGAAAAACTCATCGAGCATCAAATGAAACTGCAATTTATTCATATCAGGATTATCAATACC
ATATTTTTGAAAAAGCCGTTTCTGTAATGAAGGAGAAAACTCACCGAGGCAGTTCCATAGGATGGCAAGA
TCCTGGTATCGGTCTGCGATTCCGACTCGTCCAACATCAATACAACCTATTAATTTCCCCTCGTCAAAAA
TAAGGTTATCAAGTGAGAAATCACCATGAGTGACGACTGAATCCGGTGAGAATGGCAAAAGTTTATGCAT
TTCTTTCCAGACTTGTTCAACAGGCCAGCCATTACGCTCGTCATCAAAATCACTCGCATCAACCAAACCG
TTATTCATTCGTGATTGCGCCTGAGCGAGACGAAATACGCGATCGCTGTTAAAAGGACAATTACAAACAG
GAATCGAATGCAACCGGCGCAGGAACACTGCCAGCGCATCAACAATATTTTCACCTGAATCAGGATATTC
TTCTAATACCTGGAATGCTGTTTTCCCGGGGATCGCAGTGGTGAGTAACCATGCATCATCAGGAGTACGG
ATAAAATGCTTGATGGTCGGAAGAGGCATAAATTCCGTCAGCCAGTTTAGTCTGACCATCTCATCTGTAA
CATCATTGGCAACGCTACCTTTGCCATGTTTCAGAAACAACTCTGGCGCATCGGGCTTCCCATACAATCG
ATAGATTGTCGCACCTGATTGCCCGACATTATCGCGAGCCCATTTATACCCATATAAATCAGCATCCATG
TTGGAATTTAATCGCGGCCTAGAGCAAGACGTTTCCCGTTGAATATGGCTCATAACACCCCTTGTATTAC
TGTTTATGTAAGCAGACAGTTTTATTGTTCATGACCAAAATCCCTTAACGTGAGTTTTCGTTCCACTGAG
CGTCAGACCCCGTAGAAAAGATCAAAGGATCTTCTTGAGATCCTTTTTTTCTGCGCGTAATCTGCTGCTT
GCAAACAAAAAAACCACCGCTACCAGCGGTGGTTTGTTTGCCGGATCAAGAGCTACCAACTCTTTTTCCG
AAGGTAACTGGCTTCAGCAGAGCGCAGATACCAAATACTGTCCTTCTAGTGTAGCCGTAGTTAGGCCACC
ACTTCAAGAACTCTGTAGCACCGCCTACATACCTCGCTCTGCTAATCCTGTTACCAGTGGCTGCTGCCAG
TGGCGATAAGTCGTGTCTTACCGGGTTGGACTCAAGACGATAGTTACCGGATAAGGCGCAGCGGTCGGGC
TGAACGGGGGGTTCGTGCACACAGCCCAGCTTGGAGCGAACGACCTACACCGAACTGAGATACCTACAGC
GTGAGCTATGAGAAAGCGCCACGCTTCCCGAAGGGAGAAAGGCGGACAGGTATCCGGTAAGCGGCAGGGT
CGGAACAGGAGAGCGCACGAGGGAGCTTCCAGGGGGAAACGCCTGGTATCTTTATAGTCCTGTCGGGTTT
CGCCACCTCTGACTTGAGCGTCGATTTTTGTGATGCTCGTCAGGGGGGCGGAGCCTATGGAAAAACGCCA
GCAACGCGGCCTTTTTACGGTTCCTGGCCTTTTGCTGGCCTTTTGCTCACATGTTCTTTCCTGCGTTATC
CCCTGATTCTGTGGATAACCGTATTACCGCCTTTGAGTGAGCTGATACCGCTCGCCGCAGCCGAACGACC
GAGCGCAGCGAGTCAGTGAGCGAGGAAGCGGAAGAGCGCCTGATGCGGTATTTTCTCCTTACGCATCTGT
GCGGTATTTCACACCGCAATGGTGCACTCTCAGTACAATCTGCTCTGATGCCGCATAGTTAAGCCAGTAT
ACACTCCGCTATCGCTACGTGACTGGGTCATGGCTGCGCCCCGACACCCGCCAACAC
